>Addgene plasmid #141153 | mito-mScarlet | addgene full sequence | sequence record 309906 | Addgene NGS Result
TTCTTTCCTGCGTTATCCCCTGATTCTGTGGATAACCGTATTACCGCCATGCATTAGTTATTAATAGTAA
TCAATTACGGGGTCATTAGTTCATAGCCCATATATGGAGTTCCGCGTTACATAACTTACGGTAAATGGCC
CGCCTGGCTGACCGCCCAACGACCCCCGCCCATTGACGTCAATAATGACGTATGTTCCCATAGTAACGCC
AATAGGGACTTTCCATTGACGTCAATGGGTGGAGTATTTACGGTAAACTGCCCACTTGGCAGTACATCAA
GTGTATCATATGCCAAGTACGCCCCCTATTGACGTCAATGACGGTAAATGGCCCGCCTGGCATTATGCCC
AGTACATGACCTTATGGGACTTTCCTACTTGGCAGTACATCTACGTATTAGTCATCGCTATTACCATGGT
GATGCGGTTTTGGCAGTACATCAATGGGCGTGGATAGCGGTTTGACTCACGGGGATTTCCAAGTCTCCAC
CCCATTGACGTCAATGGGAGTTTGTTTTGGCACCAAAATCAACGGGACTTTCCAAAATGTCGTAACAACT
CCGCCCCATTGACGCAAATGGGCGGTAGGCGTGTACGGTGGGAGGTCTATATAAGCAGAGCTGGTTTAGT
GAACCGTCAGATCCGCTAGCGCTACCGGACTCAGATCTCGAGATGCTTTCACTACGTCAATCTATAAGAT
TTTTCAAGCCAGCCACAAGAACTTTGTGTAGCTCTAGACGGGATCCACCGGTCATGGTGAGCAAGGGCGA
GGCAGTGATCAAGGAGTTCATGCGGTTCAAGGTGCACATGGAGGGCTCCATGAACGGCCACGAGTTCGAG
ATCGAGGGCGAGGGCGAGGGCCGCCCCTACGAGGGCACCCAGACCGCCAAGCTGAAGGTGACCAAGGGTG
GCCCCCTGCCCTTCTCCTGGGACATCCTGTCCCCTCAGTTCATGTACGGCTCCAGGGCCTTCACCAAGCA
CCCCGCCGACATCCCCGACTACTATAAGCAGTCCTTCCCCGAGGGCTTCAAGTGGGAGCGCGTGATGAAC
TTCGAGGACGGCGGCGCCGTGACCGTGACCCAGGACACCTCCCTGGAGGACGGCACCCTGATCTACAAGG
TGAAGCTCCGCGGCACCAACTTCCCTCCTGACGGCCCCGTAATGCAGAAGAAGACAATGGGCTGGGAAGC
GTCCACCGAGCGGTTGTACCCCGAGGACGGCGTGCTGAAGGGCGACATTAAGATGGCCCTGCGCCTGAAG
GACGGCGGCCGCTACCTGGCGGACTTCAAGACCACCTACAAGGCCAAGAAGCCCGTGCAGATGCCCGGCG
CCTACAACGTCGACCGCAAGTTGGACATCACCTCCCACAACGAGGACTACACCGTGGTGGAACAGTACGA
ACGCTCCGAGGGCCGCCACTCCACCGGCGGCATGGACGAGCTGTACAAGTGAGGCCGCGACTCTAGATCA
TAATCAGCCATACCACATTTGTAGAGGTTTTACTTGCTTTAAAAAACCTCCCACACCTCCCCCTGAACCT
GAAACATAAAATGAATGCAATTGTTGTTGTTAACTTGTTTATTGCAGCTTATAATGGTTACAAATAAAGC
AATAGCATCACAAATTTCACAAATAAAGCATTTTTTTCACTGCATTCTAGTTGTGGTTTGTCCAAACTCA
TCAATGTATCTTAAGGCGTAAATTGTAAGCGTTAATATTTTGTTAAAATTCGCGTTAAATTTTTGTTAAA
TCAGCTCATTTTTTAACCAATAGGCCGAAATCGGCAAAATCCCTTATAAATCAAAAGAATAGACCGAGAT
AGGGT
[37 nt withheld, positions 1826-1862]
AAAGAACGTGGACTCCAACGTCAAAGG
[49 nt withheld, positions 1890-1938]
T
[91 nt withheld, positions 1940-2030]
G
[124 nt withheld, positions 2032-2155]
CAGGTGGCACTTTTCGGGGAAATGTGCGCGGAACCCCTATTTGTTTATTTTTCTAAATACATTCAAATAT
GTATCCGCTCATGAGACAATAACCCTGATAAATGCTTCAATAATATTGAAAAAGGAAGAGTCCTGAGGCG
GAAAGAACCAGCTGTGGAATGTGTGTCAGTTAGGGTGTGGAAAGTCCCCAGGCTCCCCAGCAGGCAGAAG
TATGCAAAGCATGCATCTCAATTAGTCAGCAACCAGGTGTGGAAAGTCCCCAGGCTCCCCAGCAGGCAGA
AGTATGCAAAGCATGCATCTCAATTAGTCAGCAACCATAGTCCCGCCCCTAACTCCGCCCATCCCGCCCC
TAACTCCGCCCAGTTCCGCCCATTCTCCGCCCCATGGCTGACTAATTTTTTTTATTTATGCAGAGGCCGA
GGCCGCCTCGGCCTCTGAGCTATTCCAGAAGTAGTGAGGAGGCTTTTTTGGAGGCCTAGGCTTTTGCAAA
GATCGATCAAGAGACAGGATGAGGATCGTTTCGCATGATTGAACAAGATGGATTGCACGCAGGTTCTCCG
GCCGCTTGGGTGGAGAGGCTATTCGGCTATGACTGGGCACAACAGACAATCGGCTGCTCTGATGCCGCCG
TGTTCCGGCTGTCAGCGCAGGGGCGCCCGGTTCTTTTTGTCAAGACCGACCTGTCCGGTGCCCTGAATGA
ACTGCAAGACGAGGCAGCGCGGCTATCGTGGCTGGCCACGACGGGCGTTCCTTGCGCAGCTGTGCTCGAC
GTTGTCACTGAAGCGGGAAGGGACTGGCTGCTATTGGGCGAAGTGCCGGGGCAGGATCTCCTGTCATCTC
ACCTTGCTCCTGCCGAGAAAGTATCCATCATGGCTGATGCAATGCGGCGGCTGCATACGCTTGATCCGGC
TACCTGCCCATTCGACCACCAAGCGAAACATCGCATCGAGCGAGCACGTACTCGGATGGAAGCCGGTCTT
GTCGATCAGGATGATCTGGACGAAGAGCATCAGGGGCTCGCGCCAGCCGAACTGTTCGCCAGGCTCAAGG
CGAGCATGCCCGACGGCGAGGATCTCGTCGTGACCCATGGCGATGCCTGCTTGCCGAATATCATGGTGGA
AAATGGCCGCTTTTCTGGATTCATCGACTGTGGCCGGCTGGGTGTGGCGGACCGCTATCAGGACATAGCG
TTGGCTACCCGTGATATTGCTGAAGAGCTTGGCGGCGAATGGGCTGACCGCTTCCTCGTGCTTTACGGTA
TCGCCGCTCCCGATTCGCAGCGCATCGCCTTCTATCGCCTTCTTGACGAGTTCTTCTGAGCGGGACTCTG
GGGTTCGAAATGACCGACCAAGCGACGCCCAACCTGCCATCACGAGATTTCGATTCCACCGCCGCCTTCT
ATGAAAGGTTGGGCTTCGGAATCGTTTTCCGGGACGCCGGCTGGATGATCCTCCAGCGCGGGGATCTCAT
GCTGGAGTTCTTCGCCCACCCTAGGGGGAGGCTAACTGAAACACGGAAGGAGACAATACCGGAAGGAACC
CGCGCTATGACGGCAATAAAAAGACAGAATAAAACGCACGGTGTTGGGTCGTTTGTTCATAAACGCGGGG
TTCGGTCCCAGGGCTGGCACTCTGTCGATACCCCACCGAGACCCCATTGGGGCCAATACGCCCGCGTTTC
TTCCTTTTCCCCACCCCACCCCCCAAGTTCGGGTGAAGGCCCAGGGCTCGCAGCCAACGTCGGGGCGGCA
GGCCCTGCCATAGCCTCAGGTTACTCATATATACTTTAGATTGATTTAAAACTTCATTTTTAATTTAAAA
GGATCTAGGTGAAGATCCTTTTTGATAATCTCATGACCAAAATCCCTTAACGTGAGTTTTCGTTCCACTG
AGCGTCAGACCCCGTAGAAAAGATCAAAGGATCTTCTTGAGATCCTTTTTTTCTGCGCGTAATCTGCTGC
TTGCAAACAAAAAAACCACCGCTACCAGCGGTGGTTTGTTTGCCGGATCAAGAGCTACCAACTCTTTTTC
CGAAGGTAACTGGCTTCAGCAGAGCGCAGATACCAAATACTGTTCTTCTAGTGTAGCCGTAGTTAGGCCA
CCACTTCAAGAACTCTGTAGCACCGCCTACATACCTCGCTCTGCTAATCCTGTTACCAGTGGCTGCTGCC
AGTGGCGATAAGTCGTGTCTTACCGGGTTGGACTCAAGACGATAGTTACCGGATAAGGCGCAGCGGTCGG
GCTGAACGGGGGGTTCGTGCACACAGCCCAGCTTGGAGCGAACGACCTACACCGAACTGAGATACCTACA
GCGTGAGCTATGAGAAAGCGCCACGCTTCCCGAAGGGAGAAAGGCGGACAGGTATCCGGTAAGCGGCAGG
GTCGGAACAGGAGAGCGCACGAGGGAGCTTCCAGGGGGAAACGCCTGGTATCTTTATAGTCCTGTCGGGT
TTCGCCACCTCTGACTTGAGCGTCGATTTTTGTGATGCTCGTCAGGGGGGCGGAGCCTATGGAAAAACGC
CAGCAACGCGGCCTTTTTACGGTTCCTGGCCTTTTGCTGGCCTTTTGCTCACATG
Features (pLannotate 1.2.2; 16 found; start..end, strand, type, name):
      1..47      +  rep_origin     RSF ori (fragment): Plasmids containing the RSF 1030 origin of replication can be propagated in E. coli cells that contain additional plasmids with compatible origins.
    115..418     +  enhancer       CMV enhancer: human cytomegalovirus immediate early enhancer
    419..622     +  promoter       CMV promoter: human cytomegalovirus (CMV) immediate early promoter
    645..672     +  misc_feature   MCS (fragment): multiple cloning site
    673..738     +  CDS            pre-CoxIV: mitochondrial presequence of yeast cytochfome c oxidase subunit IV (Hurt et al., 1984)
    754..1449    +  CDS            mScarlet: mScarlet is a basic (constitutively fluorescent) red fluorescent protein published in 2016, derived from synthetic construct. It has moderate acid sensitivity.
   1466..1549    +  CDS            large T antigen (fragment): large T antigen from SV40 (simian virus 40)
   1572..1693    +  polyA_signal   SV40 poly(A) signal: SV40 polyadenylation signal
   1727..2155    -  rep_origin     f1 ori (sequence partly withheld): f1 bacteriophage origin of replication; arrow indicates direction of (+) strand synthesis
   2182..2286    +  promoter       AmpR promoter: bla
   2288..2645    +  promoter       SV40 promoter: SV40 enhancer and early promoter
   2680..3474    +  CDS            NeoR/KanR: aminoglycoside phosphotransferase from Tn5; aph(3')-II (or nptII); confers resistance to neomycin, kanamycin, and G418 (Geneticin®)
   3495..3647    +  CDS            ble (fragment): BLE_KLEPN - Experimental evidence at protein level: Swiss-Prot protein existence level 1. Binding protein with a strong affinity to the bleomycin family of antibiotics. Binds to CL990; an antimitotic-antibiotic compound. From Klebsiella pneumoniae.
   3706..3753    +  polyA_signal   HSV TK poly(A) signal: herpes simplex virus thymidine kinase polyadenylation signal (Cole and Stacy, 1985)
   3844..3860    -  polyA_signal   bGH poly(A) signal (fragment): bovine growth hormone polyadenylation signal
   4082..4670    +  rep_origin     ori: high-copy-number ColE1/pMB1/pBR322/pUC origin of replication
