[The description below was written by a language model from this plasmid's Addgene catalogue record and pLannotate feature annotations shown in this document.]
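Description:
mito-mScarlet is a mammalian expression plasmid of about 4.7 kb built on the Clontech pAcGFP-N1 backbone, designed to label the mitochondrial matrix of mammalian cells with red fluorescence. It is propagated in E. coli as a high-copy plasmid through a ColE1/pUC-type origin and selected with kanamycin. The same Tn5 NeoR/KanR aminoglycoside phosphotransferase gene serves both hosts. A bacterial (bla-type) promoter drives it in E. coli, while an adjacent SV40 enhancer/early promoter drives it in mammalian cells to allow G418 selection, with an HSV TK polyadenylation signal downstream. An f1 bacteriophage origin is also present. The feature table additionally lists short fragments called as RSF ori, SV40 large T antigen, ble and bGH poly(A); these appear to be partial annotation matches within backbone sequence rather than functional elements.

The payload is a single expression cassette driven by the human cytomegalovirus immediate early enhancer and promoter. A 66 bp insert encoding the mitochondrial presequence of budding yeast cytochrome c oxidase subunit IV (COX4, pre-CoxIV) was cloned between NheI and BamHI sites, both of which were retained. It lies upstream of the mScarlet coding sequence, so that the red fluorescent protein is fused to the C-terminal side of the targeting peptide, and mScarlet occupies the fluorescent-protein position of the N1-type backbone. An SV40 polyadenylation signal terminates the transcript. The presequence acts as an N-terminal import signal that directs the constitutively fluorescent mScarlet into the mitochondrial matrix. This makes the plasmid a marker for visualising mitochondria by fluorescence microscopy, in keeping with the associated study of mitochondrial fission, fusion and ER contact sites.
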