Addgene plasmid #141153: mito-mScarlet
Purpose: Fluorescent labeling of the mitochondrial matrix in mammalian cells
Depositing lab: Gia Voeltz. Depositing organization: University of Colorado, Boulder. Publication: Fission and fusion machineries converge at ER contact sites to regulate mitochondrial morphology. Abrisch RG, Gumbin SC, Wisniewski BT, Lackner LL, Voeltz GK. J Cell Biol. 2020 Apr 6;219(4). pii: 133843. doi: 10.1083/jcb.201911122. PubMed 32328629.
Backbone
  Vector backbone: pAcGFP-N1
  Backbone manufacturer: Clontech
  Backbone size w/o insert (bp): 4664
  Total vector size (bp): 4730
  Vector type: Mammalian Expression
  Selectable markers: Neomycin (select with G418)
Growth in bacteria
  Bacterial resistance: Kanamycin, 50 μg/mL
  Growth temperature: 37°C
  Growth strain: DH5alpha
  Copy number: High Copy
Gene/Insert
  Gene/Insert name: COX4 (alt name: pre-CoxIV)
  Species: S. cerevisiae (budding yeast)
  Insert size (bp): 66
  GenBank ID: NM_001181052
  Entrez Gene: COX4 (a.k.a. YGL187C)
  Promoter: CMV
  Tag / fusion protein: mScarlet (C terminal on backbone)
  Cloning method: Restriction Enzyme; 5′ cloning site NheI (not destroyed); 3′ cloning site BamHI (not destroyed)
  Sequencing primers: 5′ CMV Forward; 3′ pFastBac Reverse
Terms and licenses: Academic/Nonprofit Terms; Industry Terms: Not Available to Industry
How to cite: mito-mScarlet was a gift from Gia Voeltz (Addgene plasmid # 141153 ; http://n2t.net/addgene:141153 ; RRID:Addgene_141153)
